Addgene plasmid #188894: pMLS719
Purpose: miniMos Arm sgRNA expression vector
Depositing lab: Erik Jorgensen. Depositing organization: University of Utah. Publication: High-efficiency CRISPR gene editing in C. elegans using Cas9 integrated into the genome. Schwartz ML, Davis MW, Rich MS, Jorgensen EM. PLoS Genet. 2021 Nov 8;17(11):e1009755. doi: 10.1371/journal.pgen.1009755. eCollection 2021 Nov. PubMed 34748534.
Backbone
  Vector backbone: pMLS134
  Vector type: Worm Expression
Growth in bacteria
  Bacterial resistance: Ampicillin, 100 μg/mL
  Growth temperature: 37°C
  Growth strain: DH5alpha
  Copy number: High Copy
Gene/Insert
  Gene/Insert name: PU6(K09B11.12)::miniMos Arm sgRNA
  gRNA/shRNA sequence: GACTGTCGAACCACCATAGTT
  Species: C. elegans (nematode)
  Cloning method: Restriction Enzyme; 5′ cloning site Unknown (unknown if destroyed); 3′ cloning site Unknown (unknown if destroyed)
Terms and licenses: Academic/Nonprofit Terms; Industry Terms: Not Available to Industry
How to cite: pMLS719 was a gift from Erik Jorgensen (Addgene plasmid # 188894 ; http://n2t.net/addgene:188894 ; RRID:Addgene_188894)
