[The description below was written by a language model from this plasmid's Addgene catalogue record and pLannotate feature annotations shown in this document.]
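Description:
pMLS719 is a small (about 3.5 kb) worm expression plasmid built on the pMLS134 backbone that delivers a single guide RNA for CRISPR/Cas9 editing in C. elegans. It is propagated in E. coli as a high-copy plasmid through a ColE1/pUC-type origin of replication and selected with ampicillin via the β-lactamase (AmpR) gene and its native promoter. The rest of the backbone consists of cloning-vector remnants: fragments of lacZα, lacI, rop and the pBR322 bom region, together with the lac promoter, lac operator and CAP binding site. These flank the insert and play no role in its function in worms.

The payload is a compact RNA polymerase III expression cassette. The promoter of the C. elegans K09B11.12 U6 snRNA gene drives transcription of a spacer followed by the Streptococcus pyogenes Cas9 guide RNA scaffold. The genomic region downstream of the same U6 gene follows the scaffold and presumably provides the 3' termination context. The short unannotated gap between promoter and scaffold in the feature table corresponds to the position of the targeting sequence, which the record describes as directed against a miniMos arm, that is, the end sequence of the miniMos transposon used for transgene insertion in the nematode.

The plasmid carries no Cas9 gene, so the nuclease must come from elsewhere. The associated publication describes high-efficiency editing in strains with Cas9 integrated into the genome, which fits that arrangement. The guide would be expected to direct cleavage at existing miniMos insertions, although the record does not spell out the specific downstream application. The restriction sites used for cloning are also not recorded.
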