Features (pLannotate 1.2.2; 13 found; start..end, strand, type, name):
     94..193     +  misc_feature   bom (fragment): basis of mobility region from pBR322
    199..356     -  CDS            lacZα (fragment): LacZα fragment of β-galactosidase; lacZ fragment
    359..858     +  promoter       CeU6 promoter: promoter for the C. elegans K09B11.12 U6 snRNA gene (Friedland et al., 2013)
    880..955     +  misc_RNA       gRNA scaffold: guide RNA scaffold for the Streptococcus pyogenes CRISPR/Cas9 system
    963..1199    +  misc_feature   3' CeU6: region downstream of the C. elegans K09B11.12 U6 snRNA gene
   1242..1258    -  protein_bind   lac operator: The lac repressor binds to the lac operator to inhibit transcription in E. coli. This inhibition can be relieved by adding lactose or isopropyl-β-D-thiogalactopyranoside (IPTG). lac repressor encoded by lacI
   1266..1296    -  promoter       lac promoter: promoter for the E. coli lac operon
   1311..1332    -  protein_bind   CAP binding site: CAP binding activates transcription in the presence of cAMP. E. coli catabolite activator protein
   1345..1437    -  CDS            lacI (fragment): lac repressor; lacI; The lac repressor binds to the lac operator to inhibit transcription in E. coli. This inhibition can be relieved by adding lactose or isopropyl-β-D-thiogalactopyranoside (IPTG).
   1622..2210    -  rep_origin     ori: high-copy-number ColE1/pMB1/pBR322/pUC origin of replication
   2381..3241    -  CDS            AmpR: β-lactamase; bla; confers resistance to ampicillin, carbenicillin, and related antibiotics
   3242..3346    -  promoter       AmpR promoter: bla
   3441..3476    +  CDS            rop (fragment): Rop protein, which maintains plasmids at low copy number; rop
>Addgene plasmid #188894 | pMLS719 | addgene full sequence | sequence record 370782 | Addgene NGS Result
GCTCCCGGAGACGGTCACAGCTTGTCTGTAAGCGGATGCCGGGAGCAGACAAGCCCGTCAGGGCGCGTCA
GCGGGTGTTGGCGGGTGTCGGGGCTGGCTTAACTATGCGGCATCAGAGCAGATTGTACTGAGAGTGCACC
ATATGCGGTGTGAAATACCGCACAGATGCGTAAGGAGAAAATACCGCATCAGGCGCCATTCGCCATTCAG
GCTGCGCAACTGTTGGGAAGGGCGATCGGTGCGGGCCTCTTCGCTATTACGCCAGCTGGCGAAAGGGGGA
TGTGCTGCAAGGCGATTAAGTTGGGTAACGCCAGGGTTTTCCCAGTCACGACGTTGTAAAACGACGGCCA
GTGAATTCCTCCAAGAACTCGTACAAAAATGCTCTGAAGTAGGTCTCGAGATCAATACTGGGAAGACGAA
AGTCTTGCGAAACCGATTCGCTGACCCCAGTAAAGTCTACTTCGGTAGCCCTTCCCCCACCACCCAGCTC
GACGACGTCGACGAGTACATCTACCTCGGTCGTCAAATCAACGCCCAAAACAACTTGATGCCGGAAATCC
ACCGAAGACGTCGAGCAGCCTGGGCTGCATTCAATGGAATCAAGAATGCCACCGACTCCATCACCGACAA
GAAGATTCGTGCGAATCTGTTCGACTCAATTGTCCTTCCAGCGCTCACCTACGTTTCAGAAGCCTGGACA
TTCACCAAAGCTCTATCCGAACGAGTACGAATCACACATGCCTCCCCCACAAATTATTGATCTACATCCC
CATTTGGTATAGTGTCTTACAGGACTCTCAATATGTCAGCTGCATGATAAATGGTCCCTATATAATTGAA
TTGCAAATCTAAATGTTTGACTGTCGAACCACCATAGTTGTTTTAGAGCTAGAAATAGCAAGTTAAAATA
AGGCTAGTCCGTTATCAACTTGAAAAAGTGGCACCGAGTCGGTGCTTTTTTTCAATAATATTCTAGATAT
CCCTTTTTGAAACTAAAATGAAATACTCTAAATTTTTGAGTTCAATGTTTCAACTAATCTTGGTTAAAGG
TAAATTCCCGGAGGGACGATTTTAAAGTTGCCAGAGTTGATTAAATTGGTCCAAAAAATTTTATTAGGAA
ACTCGAAAAAAAATTGATTTTTTTTGACAATATTCCAAAGAAAATTACAAAATCTCGACGCCAAACATAG
TCGGCTGTGAAGCTTGGCGTAATCATGGTCATAGCTGTTTCCTGTGTGAAATTGTTATCCGCTCACAATT
CCACACAACATACGAGCCGGAAGCATAAAGTGTAAAGCCTGGGGTGCCTAATGAGTGAGCTAACTCACAT
TAATTGCGTTGCGCTCACTGCCCGCTTTCCAGTCGGGAAACCTGTCGTGCCAGCTGCATTAATGAATCGG
CCAACGCGCGGGGAGAGGCGGTTTGCGTATTGGGCGCTCATATGCGCTTCCTCGCTCACTGACTCGCTGC
GCTCGGTCGTTCGGCTGCGGCGAGCGGTATCAGCTCACTCAAAGGCGGTAATACGGTTATCCACAGAATC
AGGGGATAACGCAGGAAAGAACATGTGAGCAAAAGGCCAGCAAAAGGCCAGGAACCGTAAAAAGGCCGCG
TTGCTGGCGTTTTTCCATAGGCTCCGCCCCCCTGACGAGCATCACAAAAATCGACGCTCAAGTCAGAGGT
GGCGAAACCCGACAGGACTATAAAGATACCAGGCGTTTCCCCCTGGAAGCTCCCTCGTGCGCTCTCCTGT
TCCGACCCTGCCGCTTACCGGATACCTGTCCGCCTTTCTCCCTTCGGGAAGCGTGGCGCTTTCTCATAGC
TCACGCTGTAGGTATCTCAGTTCGGTGTAGGTCGTTCGCTCCAAGCTGGGCTGTGTGCACGAACCCCCCG
TTCAGCCCGACCGCTGCGCCTTATCCGGTAACTATCGTCTTGAGTCCAACCCGGTAAGACACGACTTATC
GCCACTGGCAGCAGCCACTGGTAACAGGATTAGCAGAGCGAGGTATGTAGGCGGTGCTACAGAGTTCTTG
AAGTGGTGGCCTAACTACGGCTACACTAGAAGAACAGTATTTGGTATCTGCGCTCTGCTGAAGCCAGTTA
CCTTCGGAAAAAGAGTTGGTAGCTCTTGATCCGGCAAACAAACCACCGCTGGTAGCGGTGGTTTTTTTGT
TTGCAAGCAGCAGATTACGCGCAGAAAAAAAGGATCTCAAGAAGATCCTTTGATCTTTTCTACGGGGTCT
GACGCTCAGTGGAACGAAAACTCACGTTAAGGGATTTTGGTCATGAGATTATCAAAAAGGATCTTCACCT
AGATCCTTTTAAATTAAAAATGAAGTTTTAAATCAATCTAAAGTATATATGAGTAAACTTGGTCTGACAG
TTACCAATGCTTAATCAGTGAGGCACCTATCTCAGCGATCTGTCTATTTCGTTCATCCATAGTTGCCTGA
CTCCCCGTCGTGTAGATAACTACGATACGGGAGGGCTTACCATCTGGCCCCAGTGCTGCAATGATACCGC
GAGACCCACGCTCACCGGCTCCAGATTTATCAGCAATAAACCAGCCAGCCGGAAGGGCCGAGCGCAGAAG
TGGTCCTGCAACTTTATCCGCCTCCATCCAGTCTATTAATTGTTGCCGGGAAGCTAGAGTAAGTAGTTCG
CCAGTTAATAGTTTGCGCAACGTTGTTGCCATTGCTACAGGCATCGTGGTGTCACGCTCGTCGTTTGGTA
TGGCTTCATTCAGCTCCGGTTCCCAACGATCAAGGCGAGTTACATGATCCCCCATGTTGTGCAAAAAAGC
GGTTAGCTCCTTCGGTCCTCCGATCGTTGTCAGAAGTAAGTTGGCCGCAGTGTTATCACTCATGGTTATG
GCAGCACTGCATAATTCTCTTACTGTCATGCCATCCGTAAGATGCTTTTCTGTGACTGGTGAGTACTCAA
CCAAGTCATTCTGAGAATAGTGTATGCGGCGACCGAGTTGCTCTTGCCCGGCGTCAATACGGGATAATAC
CGCGCCACATAGCAGAACTTTAAAAGTGCTCATCATTGGAAAACGTTCTTCGGGGCGAAAACTCTCAAGG
ATCTTACCGCTGTTGAGATCCAGTTCGATGTAACCCACTCGTGCACCCAACTGATCTTCAGCATCTTTTA
CTTTCACCAGCGTTTCTGGGTGAGCAAAAACAGGAAGGCAAAATGCCGCAAAAAAGGGAATAAGGGCGAC
ACGGAAATGTTGAATACTCATACTCTTCCTTTTTCAATATTATTGAAGCATTTATCAGGGTTATTGTCTC
ATGAGCGGATACATATTTGAATGTATTTAGAAAAATAAACAAATAGGGGTTCCGCGCACATTTCCCCGAA
AAGTGCCACCTGACGTCTAAGAAACCATTATTATCATGACATTAACCTATAAAAATAGGCGTATCACGAG
GCCCTTTCGTCTCGCGCGTTTCGGTGATGACGGTGAAAACCTCTGACACATGCA
